LOCUS       pJOG535_[Pro+5U]_CaBs3 3263 bp DNA circular UNA 10-MAR-2009
COMMENT     This file is created by Vector NTI http://www.invitrogen.com/
FEATURES             Location/Qualifiers
     misc_feature    join(2951..3263,1..302)
                     /vntifkey="21"
                     /label="rep (pMB1)"
     rep_origin      complement(287)
                     /vntifkey="33"
                     /label=ORI
                     /note="RNaseH cleavage point"
     primer          395..414
                     /label=JS836
     promoter        539..1551
                     /label="pBs3 (Capsicum anuum)"
     5'UTR           1493..>1550
                     /gene="Bs3"
     gene            1493..>1550
                     /gene="Bs3"
     mRNA            1493..>1550
                     /gene="Bs3"
                     /product="Bs3"
     misc_feature    1551..1554
                     /vntifkey="21"
                     /label=AATG
     primer          complement(1668..1685)
                     /label=JS837
     CDS             1781..2791
                     /vntifkey="4"
                     /label="Sm/Sp no DraIII"
     mutation        2758
                     /vntifkey="62"
                     /label="G to A"
ORIGIN
        1 CGCAGCGGTC GGGCTGAACG GGGGGTTCGT GCACACAGCC CAGCTTGGAG CGAACGACCT
       61 ACACCGAACT GAGATACCTA CAGCGTGAGC TATGAGAAAG CGCCACGCTT CCCGAAGGGA
      121 GAAAGGCGGA CAGGTATCCG GTAAGCGGCA GGGTCGGAAC AGGAGAGCGC ACGAGGGAGC
      181 TTCCAGGGGG AAACGCCTGG TATCTTTATA GTCCTGTCGG GTTTCGCCAC CTCTGACTTG
      241 AGCGTCGATT TTTGTGATGC TCGTCAGGGG GGCGGAGCCT ATGGAAAAAC GCCAGCAACG
      301 CGGCCTTTTT ACGGTTCCTG GCCTTTTGCT GGCCTTTTGC TCACATGTTC TTTCCTGCGT
      361 TATCCCCTGA TTCTGTGGAT AACCGTATTA CCGCCTTTGA GTGAGCTGAT ACCGCTCGCC
      421 GCAGCCGAAC GACCGAGCGC AGCGAGTCAG TGAGCGAGGA AGCGGAAGAG CGCCCAATAC
      481 GCAAACCGCC TCTCCCCGCG CGTTGGCCGA TTCATTAATC ACTCTGTGGT CTCAGGAGCA
      541 GCATTAAGGC ACATCAGAGA TTTTTTGGGT GTTAAGTTTG TCATGAAACC TGATGCCTCC
      601 ACAGGAACTG TCAATCTCAT GTGTCTTGGC TCTGGTTTTC AGAATTTATC CAGAAAAGTA
      661 TCATGATAAA TTAATGGTGT CTGTGTTTGG TGGCTTAGAG TGACGGCTAG ATCAACATCT
      721 TTGGGATGCC TTGTGGAGTG AAATCAAGCA TACTTTATCA TAGGCGAAAT TTTTTGTTGT
      781 GGTTTGCTGC TTGTAATGAG AGAGTGATAT AGGAAGCAAA TGTGGAGATC ACATTTGCTC
      841 ATCTCCTTGT TGCGTTGAAA CTTTTGGTGT CAAGAGTTCT AATTCACATG TATTTGAAGA
      901 TTCCTCATAT GCTGCTTTTG TTTCTAATTA TTTTTTCTAG TAAGAAAACA TTTGTTCCTG
      961 AGTTTCCAAC TAGAAAAAAA TATCAAGTAA AATAGAATTC AATCATTTCC CTTACCAACG
     1021 CTTGGTACTG CCAACCGCAA CAAAGAATTA ATGCAAAACA ACAGTCTATT AATATCAACC
     1081 TAGACTAAAC TCCTTAGTTT TACTTTGAAA TGCGAATGAT ACATGACACA TTAGATTGTA
     1141 CTTGCTTTTT ACCACAGATA CAACGATACA TTTGTATATC TTTTCCCTTA TAGCAAACTC
     1201 TAATATATCA TAGTCAAGCT AACGAAACTT ATGCAAGGGA AATATGAAAT TAGTATGCAA
     1261 GTAAACTCAA AGAACTAATC ATTGAACTGA AAGATCAATA TATCAAAAAA AAAAAAAAAA
     1321 CAATAAAACC GTTTAACCGA TAGATTAACC ATTTCTGGTT CAGTTTATGG GTTAAACCAC
     1381 AATTTGCACA CCCTGGTTAA ACAATGAACA CGTTTGCCTG ACCAATTTTA TTATATAAAC
     1441 CTAACCATCC TCACAACTTC AAGTTATCAT CCCCTTTCTC TTTTCTCCTC TTGTTCTTGT
     1501 CACCCGCTAA ATCTATCAAA ACACAAGTAG TCCTAGTTGC ACATATATTT AATGTGAGAC
     1561 CACGAAGTGG CTCTTCAGTG GACGAAAGGG CCTCGTGATA CGCCTATTTT TATAGGTTAA
     1621 TGTCATGATA ATAATGGTTT CTTAGACGTC AGGTGGCACT TTTCGGGGAA ATGTGCGCGG
     1681 AACCCCTATT TGTTTATTTT TCTAAATACA TTCAAATATG TATCCGCTCA TGAGACAATA
     1741 ACCCTGATAA ATGCTTCAAT AATATTGAAA AAGGAAGAGT ATGCGCTCAC GCAACTGGTC
     1801 CAGAACCTTG ACCGAACGCA GCGGTGGTAA CGGCGCAGTG GCGGTTTTCA TGGCTTGTTA
     1861 TGACTGTTTT TTTGGGGTAC AGTCTATGCC TCGGGCATCC AAGCAGCAAG CGCGTTACGC
     1921 CGTGGGTCGA TGTTTGATGT TATGGAGCAG CAACGATGTT ACGCAGCAGG GCAGTCGCCC
     1981 TAAAACAAAG TTAAACATCA TGAGGGAAGC GGTGATCGCC GAAGTATCGA CTCAACTATC
     2041 AGAGGTAGTT GGCGTCATCG AGCGCCATCT CGAACCGACG TTGCTGGCCG TACATTTGTA
     2101 CGGCTCCGCA GTGGATGGCG GCCTGAAGCC ACACAGCGAT ATTGATTTGC TGGTTACGGT
     2161 GACCGTAAGG CTTGATGAAA CAACGCGGCG AGCTTTGATC AACGACCTTT TGGAAACTTC
     2221 GGCTTCCCCT GGAGAGAGCG AGATTCTCCG CGCTGTAGAA GTCACCATTG TTGTGCACGA
     2281 CGACATCATT CCGTGGCGTT ATCCAGCTAA GCGCGAACTG CAATTTGGAG AATGGCAGCG
     2341 CAATGACATT CTTGCAGGTA TCTTCGAGCC AGCCACGATC GACATTGATC TGGCTATCTT
     2401 GCTGACAAAA GCAAGAGAAC ATAGCGTTGC CTTGGTAGGT CCAGCGGCGG AGGAACTCTT
     2461 TGATCCGGTT CCTGAACAGG ATCTATTTGA GGCGCTAAAT GAAACCTTAA CGCTATGGAA
     2521 CTCGCCGCCC GACTGGGCTG GCGATGAGCG AAATGTAGTG CTTACGTTGT CCCGCATTTG
     2581 GTACAGCGCA GTAACCGGCA AAATCGCGCC GAAGGATGTC GCTGCCGACT GGGCAATGGA
     2641 GCGCCTGCCG GCCCAGTATC AGCCCGTCAT ACTTGAAGCT AGACAGGCTT ATCTTGGACA
     2701 AGAAGAAGAT CGCTTGGCCT CGCGCGCAGA TCAGTTGGAA GAATTTGTCC ATTACGTAAA
     2761 AGGCGAGATC ACCAAGGTAG TCGGCAAATA ACTGTCAGAC CAAGTTTACT CATATATACT
     2821 TTAGATTGAT TTAAAACTTC ATTTTTAATT TAAAAGGATC TAGGTGAAGA TCCTTTTTGA
     2881 TAATCTCATG ACCAAAATCC CTTAACGTGA GTTTTCGTTC CACTGAGCGT CAGACCCCGT
     2941 AGAAAAGATC AAAGGATCTT CTTGAGATCC TTTTTTTCTG CGCGTAATCT GCTGCTTGCA
     3001 AACAAAAAAA CCACCGCTAC CAGCGGTGGT TTGTTTGCCG GATCAAGAGC TACCAACTCT
     3061 TTTTCCGAAG GTAACTGGCT TCAGCAGAGC GCAGATACCA AATACTGTCC TTCTAGTGTA
     3121 GCCGTAGTTA GGCCACCACT TCAAGAACTC TGTAGCACCG CCTACATACC TCGCTCTGCT
     3181 AATCCTGTTA CCAGTGGCTG CTGCCAGTGG CGATAAGTCG TGTCTTACCG GGTTGGACTC
     3241 AAGACGATAG TTACCGGATA AGG
//
