>Addgene plasmid #105387 | pJOG535 | addgene full sequence | sequence record 206386 | Addgene NGS Result
CGCAGCGGTCGGGCTGAACGGGGGGTTCGTGCACACAGCCCAGCTTGGAGCGAACGACCTACACCGAACT
GAGATACCTACAGCGTGAGCTATGAGAAAGCGCCACGCTTCCCGAAGGGAGAAAGGCGGACAGGTATCCG
GTAAGCGGCAGGGTCGGAACAGGAGAGCGCACGAGGGAGCTTCCAGGGGGAAACGCCTGGTATCTTTATA
GTCCTGTCGGGTTTCGCCACCTCTGACTTGAGCGTCGATTTTTGTGATGCTCGTCAGGGGGGCGGAGCCT
ATGGAAAAACGCCAGCAACGCGGCCTTTTTACGGTTCCTGGCCTTTTGCTGGCCTTTTGCTCACATGTTC
TTTCCTGCGTTATCCCCTGATTCTGTGGATAACCGTATTACCGCCTTTGAGTGAGCTGATACCGCTCGCC
GCAGCCGAACGACCGAGCGCAGCGAGTCAGTGAGCGAGGAAGCGGAAGAGCGCCCAATACGCAAACCGCC
TCTCCCCGCGCGTTGGCCGATTCATTAATCACTCTGTGGTCTCAGGAGCAGCATTAAGGCACATCAGAGA
TTTTTTGGGTGTTAAGTTTGTCATGAAACCTGATGCCTCCACAGGAACTGTCAATCTCATGTGTCTTGGC
TCTGGTTTTCAGAATTTATCCAGAAAAGTATCATGATAAATTAATGGTGTCTGTGTTTGGTGGCTTAGAG
TGACGGCTAGATCAACATCTTTGGGATGCCTTGTGGAGTGAAATCAAGCATACTTTATCATAGGCGAAAT
TTTTTGTTGTGGTTTGCTGCTTGTAATGAGAGAGTGATATAGGAAGCAAATGTGGAGATCACATTTGCTC
ATCTCCTTGTTGCGTTGAAACTTTTGGTGTCAAGAGTTCTAATTCACATGTATTTGAAGATTCCTCATAT
GCTGCTTTTGTTTCTAATTATTTTTTCTAGTAAGAAAACATTTGTTCCTGAGTTTCCAACTAGAAAAAAA
TATCAAGTAAAATAGAATTCAATCATTTCCCTTACCAACGCTTGGTACTGCCAACCGCAACAAAGAATTA
ATGCAAAACAACAGTCTATTAATATCAACCTAGACTAAACTCCTTAGTTTTACTTTGAAATGCGAATGAT
ACATGACACATTAGATTGTACTTGCTTTTTACCACAGATACAACGATACATTTGTATATCTTTTCCCTTA
TAGCAAACTCTAATATATCATAGTCAAGCTAACGAAACTTATGCAAGGGAAATATGAAATTAGTATGCAA
GTAAACTCAAAGAACTAATCATTGAACTGAAAGATCAATATATCAAAAAAAAAAAAAAACAATAAAACCG
TTTAACCGATAGATTAACCATTTCTGGTTCAGTTTATGGGTTAAACCACAATTTGCACACCCTGGTTAAA
CAATGAACACGTTTGCCTGACCAATTTTATTATATAAACCTAACCATCCTCACAACTTCAAGTTATCATC
CCCTTTCTCTTTTCTCCTCTTGTTCTTGTCACCCGCTAAATCTATCAAAACACAAGTAGTCCTAGTTGCA
CATATATTTAATGTGAGACCACGAAGTGGCTCTTCAGTGGACGAAAGGGCCTCGTGATACGCCTATTTTT
ATAGGTTAATGTCATGATAATAATGGTTTCTTAGACGTCAGGTGGCACTTTTCGGGGAAATGTGCGCGGA
ACCCCTATTTGTTTATTTTTCTAAATACATTCAAATATGTATCCGCTCATGAGACAATAACCCTGATAAA
TGCTTCAATAATATTGAAAAAGGAAGAGTATGCGCTCACGCAACTGGTCCAGAACCTTGACCGAACGCAG
CGGTGGTAACGGCGCAGTGGCGGTTTTCATGGCTTGTTATGACTGTTTTTTTTTGGGGTACAGTCTATGC
CTCGGGCATCCAAGCAGCAAGCGCGTTACGCCGTGGGTCGATGTTTGATGTTATGGAGCAGCAACGATGT
TACGCAGCAGGGCAGTCGCCCTAAAACAAAGTTAAACATCATGAGGGAAGCGGTGATCGCCGAAGTATCG
ACTCAACTATCAGAGGTAGTTGGCGTCATCGAGCGCCATCTCGAACCGACGTTGCTGGCCGTACATTTGT
ACGGCTCCGCAGTGGATGGCGGCCTGAAGCCACACAGCGATATTGATTTGCTGGTTACGGTGACCGTAAG
GCTTGATGAAACAACGCGGCGAGCTTTGATCAACGACCTTTTGGAAACTTCGGCTTCCCCTGGAGAGAGC
GAGATTCTCCGCGCTGTAGAAGTCACCATTGTTGTGCACGACGACATCATTCCGTGGCGTTATCCAGCTA
AGCGCGAACTGCAATTTGGAGAATGGCAGCGCAATGACATTCTTGCAGGTATCTTCGAGCCAGCCACGAT
CGACATTGATCTGGCTATCTTGCTGACAAAAGCAAGAGAACATAGCGTTGCCTTGGTAGGTCCAGCGGCG
GAGGAACTCTTTGATCCGGTTCCTGAACAGGATCTATTTGAGGCGCTAAATGAAACCTTAACGCTATGGA
ACTCGCCGCCCGACTGGGCTGGCGATGAGCGAAATGTAGTGCTTACGTTGTCCCGCATTTGGTACAGCGC
AGTAACCGGCAAAATCGCGCCGAAGGATGTCGCTGCCGACTGGGCAATGGAGCGCCTGCCGGCCCAGTAT
CAGCCCGTCATACTTGAAGCTAGACAGGCTTATCTTGGACAAGAAGAAGATCGCTTGGCCTCGCGCGCAG
ATCAGTTGGAAGAATTTGTCCATTACGTAAAAGGCGAGATCACCAAGGTAGTCGGCAAATAACTGTCAGA
CCAAGTTTACTCATATATACTTTAGATTGATTTAAAACTTCATTTTTAATTTAAAAGGATCTAGGTGAAG
ATCCTTTTTGATAATCTCATGACCAAAATCCCTTAACGTGAGTTTTCGTTCCACTGAGCGTCAGACCCCG
TAGAAAAGATCAAAGGATCTTCTTGAGATCCTTTTTTTCTGCGCGTAATCTGCTGCTTGCAAACAAAAAA
ACCACCGCTACCAGCGGTGGTTTGTTTGCCGGATCAAGAGCTACCAACTCTTTTTCCGAAGGTAACTGGC
TTCAGCAGAGCGCAGATACCAAATACTGTTCTTCTAGTGTAGCCGTAGTTAGGCCACCACTTCAAGAACT
CTGTAGCACCGCCTACATACCTCGCTCTGCTAATCCTGTTACCAGTGGCTGCTGCCAGTGGCGATAAGTC
GTGTCTTACCGGGTTGGACTCAAGACGATAGTTACCGGATAAGG
Features (pLannotate 1.2.2; 6 found; start..end, strand, type, name):
    499..663     +  CDS            RCL1_ARATH (fragment): Experimental evidence at transcript level: Swiss-Prot protein existence level 2. Does not have cyclase activity. Plays a role in 40S- ribosomal-subunit biogenesis in the early pre-rRNA processing steps at sites A0, A1 and A2 that are required for proper maturation of the 18S RNA (By similarity). From Arabidopsis thaliana (Mouse-ear cress).
   1675..1779    +  promoter       AmpR promoter: bla
   1770..1850    -  CDS            int (fragment): INT2_ECOLX - Protein inferred from homology: Swiss-Prot protein existence level 3. Putative integrase believed to be involved in the insertion of antibiotic resistance genes into plasmids and transposons. From Escherichia coli.
   1938..1994    +  CDS            GmR (fragment): gentamycin acetyltransferase; aacC1; confers resistance to gentamycin
   2001..2789    +  CDS            aadA: S3AD_ECOLX - Experimental evidence at protein level: Swiss-Prot protein existence level 1. Mediates bacterial resistance to the antibiotics streptomycin and spectinomycin. From Escherichia coli.
   2963..287     +  rep_origin     ori (across the origin): high-copy-number ColE1/pMB1/pBR322/pUC origin of replication
