[The description below was written by a language model from this plasmid's Addgene catalogue record, the feature table of its GenBank file and pLannotate feature annotations shown in this document.]
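Description:
pJOG535 is a small (about 3.3 kb) Modular Cloning (MoClo) level 0 part plasmid built in the pICH41295 backbone, the acceptor used for combined promoter plus 5′UTR ("Pro+5U") modules in the Golden Gate-based plant parts system. It replicates in E. coli from a high-copy pMB1/ColE1-type origin. Selection is with spectinomycin through an aadA streptomycin/spectinomycin resistance gene, which the automated annotation places downstream of a bla-type promoter. The short integrase and gentamicin acetyltransferase fragments flagged nearby are probably remnants of the integron context from which the aadA cassette was derived, not functional genes.

The payload is a roughly 1 kb fragment of the Bs3 promoter from pepper (Capsicum annuum). It includes the start of the Bs3 5′UTR at its 3′ end and terminates at an annotated AATG overhang, the standard fusion site that joins a promoter/5′UTR module to a downstream coding sequence module. Internal BsaI and BpiI recognition sites were removed from the promoter so that it is compatible with type IIS assembly. The fragment was inserted via BpiI sites that were destroyed during cloning. A hit to an Arabidopsis RCL1 protein fragment within the promoter region appears to be a spurious similarity match, since the GenBank record annotates this stretch simply as promoter.

The plasmid serves as a reusable synthetic biology part, to be combined with coding sequence, tag and terminator modules into plant transcription units in MoClo assemblies. The record does not describe the promoter's regulatory behaviour or any specific application.
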