Addgene plasmid #105387: pJOG535
Purpose: Synthetic biology
Depositing lab: Johannes Stuttmann. Depositing organization: Martin-Luther-Universitaet Halle-Wittenberg. Publication: Peripheral infrastructure vectors and an extended set of plant parts for the Modular Cloning system. Gantner J, Ordon J, Ilse T, Kretschmer C, Gruetzner R, Lofke C, Dagdas Y, Burstenbinder K, Marillonnet S, Stuttmann J. PLoS One. 2018 May 30;13(5):e0197185. doi: 10.1371/journal.pone.0197185. eCollection 2018. PubMed 29847550.
Backbone
  Vector backbone: pICH41295 (Engler et al., 2014)
  Vector type: Synthetic Biology
Growth in bacteria
  Bacterial resistance: Spectinomycin, 50 μg/mL
  Growth temperature: 37°C
  Growth strain: DH5alpha
  Copy number: High Copy
Gene/Insert
  Gene/Insert name: promotor CaBs3 (1000bp)
  Mutation: BsaI/ BpiI restriction sites removed
  Cloning method: Restriction Enzyme; 5′ cloning site BpiI (destroyed during cloning); 3′ cloning site BpiI (destroyed during cloning)
  Sequencing primers: 5′ CTTTGAGTGAGCTGATACCG; 3′ GGGTTCCGCGCACATTTC
Terms and licenses: Academic/Nonprofit Terms; Industry Terms: Not Available to Industry
How to cite: pJOG535 was a gift from Johannes Stuttmann (Addgene plasmid # 105387 ; http://n2t.net/addgene:105387 ; RRID:Addgene_105387)
